>Addgene plasmid #14942 | hGip-R | addgene partial sequence | sequence record 21522 | CMV-F 5'-CGCAAATGGGCGGTAGGCGTG-3'
AGCTCTCTGGCTAACTAGAGAACCCACTGCTTACTGGCTTATCGAAATTAATACGACTCACTATAGGGAG
ACCCAAGCTTGGTACCGAGCTCGGATCCCCCGGGCTGCAGGAATTCGCGGCCGCCGGTGGCAGGGGCTGC
AGGAGCAAGTGACCAGGAGCAGGACTGGGGACAGGCCTGATCGCCCCTGCACGAACCAGACCCTTCGCCG
CCCTCACGATGACTACCTCTCCGATCCTGCAGCTGCTGCTGCGGCTCTCACTGTGCGGGCTGCTGCTCCA
GAGGGCGGAGACAGGCTCTAAGGGGCAGACGGCGGGGGAGCTGTACCAGCGCTGGGAACGGTACCGCAGG
GAGTGCCAGGAGACCTTGGCAGCCGCGGAACCGCCTTCAGGCCTCGCCTGTAACGGGTCCTTCGATATGT
ACGTCTGCTGGGACTATGCTGCACCCAATGCCACTGCCCGTGCGTCCTGCCCCTGGTACCTGCCCTGGCA
CCACCATGTGGCTGCAGGTTTCGTCCTCCGCCAGTGTGGCAGTGATGGCCAATGGGGACTTTGGAGAGAC
CATACACAATGTGAGAACCCAGAGAAGAATGAGGCCTTTCTGGACCAAAGGCTCATCTTGGAGCGGTTGC
AGGTCATGTACACTGTCGGCTACTCCCTGTCTCTCGCCACACTGCTGCTAGCCCTGCTCATCTTGAGTTT
GTTCAGGCGGCTACATTGCACTAGAAACTATATCCACATCAACCTGTTCACGTC
