[The description below was written by a language model from this plasmid's Addgene catalogue record.]
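Description:
hGip-R is a mammalian expression plasmid built on the pcDNA3 backbone (about 5.5 kb without insert) that carries a cDNA for the human glucose-dependent insulinotropic polypeptide receptor (GIPR), a receptor originally cloned from pancreatic islets. It is maintained in E. coli as a high-copy plasmid under ampicillin selection. It also carries a neomycin resistance marker, so transfected mammalian cells can be selected with G418 to establish stable lines.

The insert is roughly 3.2 kb and encodes what the depositor calls the short form of the receptor. It was assembled from two pieces: a HindIII–AccI fragment taken from the long-form clone and an AccI–XhoI fragment from a second cDNA clone, pGIPR-17. These were joined and placed between the HindIII and XhoI sites of the pcDNA3 polylinker, and both sites remain intact. The record does not list a promoter explicitly, but pcDNA3 drives inserts from the CMV immediate-early promoter, which fits the CMV forward primer given for 5′ sequencing. No epitope tags, fusion partners or reporters are recorded. The record also does not explain how the short and long forms differ at the sequence level, and no feature table is provided to confirm individual backbone elements.

The associated publication deals with cloning, functional expression and chromosomal localization of the human islet GIP receptor. In line with that, the plasmid is suited to transient or stable expression of the receptor in cultured mammalian cells, for example to study ligand binding and downstream signalling of this incretin receptor.
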