Addgene plasmid #14942: hGip-R
Depositing lab: Bernard Thorens. Depositing organization: Universite de Lausanne (UNIL). Publication: Cloning, functional expression, and chromosomal localization of the human pancreatic islet glucose-dependent insulinotropic polypeptide receptor. Gremlich S, Porret A, Hani EH, Cherif D, Vionnet N, Froguel P, Thorens B. Diabetes. 1995 Oct . 44(10):1202-8. 10.2337/diabetes.44.10.1202 PubMed 7556958.
Backbone
  Vector backbone: pcDNA3
  Backbone manufacturer: Invitrogen
  Backbone size w/o insert (bp): 5500
  Vector type: Mammalian Expression
  Selectable markers: Neomycin (select with G418)
Growth in bacteria
  Bacterial resistance: Ampicillin, 100 μg/mL
  Growth temperature: 37°C
  Growth strain: DH5alpha
  Copy number: High Copy
Gene/Insert
  Gene/Insert name: Gip-R (alt name: Glucose-dependent insulinotropic polypeptide receptor)
  Species: H. sapiens (human)
  Insert size (bp): 3200
  Mutation: Short form of the receptor
  Entrez Gene: GIPR (a.k.a. PGQTL2)
  Cloning method: Restriction Enzyme; 5′ cloning site HindIII (not destroyed); 3′ cloning site XhoI (not destroyed)
  Sequencing primers: 5′ CMV-F
Terms and licenses: Academic/Nonprofit Terms; Industry Terms: Not Available to Industry
Depositor comments: Short form of the receptor; HindIII-AccI fragment of the long form plus AccI-XhoI fragment of pGIPR-17 in HindIII-XhoI of pcDNA3.
How to cite: hGip-R was a gift from Bernard Thorens (Addgene plasmid # 14942 ; http://n2t.net/addgene:14942 ; RRID:Addgene_14942)
